>Addgene plasmid #20893 | Mix.2-lux | addgene partial sequence | sequence record 26685 | RVprimer3 5'-CTAGCAAAATAGGCTGTCCC-3'
ANNGGCAGACATTTCTCNATCGATAGGTACCGAGCTCTTACGCGTGCTAGCCCAATTCGATAGGCCTTAG
AAGAAGGTGTAAAGTGTGCATTTCTATGAGAGGTCTATAGATCTATGGAGTGTGCCTTCACTACAGACAC
CTTATCTGCTGCCCTAAAATGTGTATTCCATGGAAATGTCTGCCCTTCTCTCCAGGAAGTCATGGCTTGC
CAGCCTCATGAGATAACATCTAGTACAATAGTGTCTACCTAACACCCTTTAGTCCTGTAGGCCAGGTCTG
AGCCTGCACATCCCAGACAAGTTCACACTTCATTGCCCGGTTCAGCCCTGTCTCCTATAAAAAGGAACTC
TGGTCTCATTAAGCTTGGCATTCCGGTACTGTTGGTAAAGCCACCATGGAAGACGCCAAAAACATAAAGA
AAGGCCCGGCGCCATTCTATCCGCTGGAAGATGGAACCGCTGGAGAGCAACTGCATAAGGCTATGAAGAG
ATACGCCCTGGTTCCTGGAACAATTGCTTTTACAGATGCACATATCGAGGTGGACATCACTTACGCTGAG
TACTTCGAAATGTCCGTTCGGTTGGCAGAAGCTATGAAACGATATGGGCTGAATACAAATCACAGAATCG
TCGTATGCAGTGAAAACTCTCTTCAATTCTTTATGCCGGTGTTGGGCGCGTTATTTATCGGAGTTGCAGT
TGCGCCCGCGAACGACATTTATAATGAACGTGAATTGCTCAACAGTATGGGCATTTCGCAGCCTACCGTG
GTGTTCGTTTCCAAAANGGGTTGCAAAAATTTTGAACGTGCAAAAAAGCTCCAATCATCCAAAATTTN
