[The description below was written by a language model from this plasmid's Addgene catalogue record.]
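Description:
Mix.2-lux is a promoter-reporter plasmid built on pGL3basic, a promoterless firefly luciferase vector of about 4.8 kb that is classified in the record as a mammalian expression/luciferase construct. It is maintained in E. coli as a high-copy plasmid under ampicillin selection. Because pGL3basic carries no eukaryotic promoter or enhancer of its own upstream of the luciferase coding sequence, reporter output depends on whatever regulatory DNA is placed in the multiple cloning site.

Here that insert is a 290 bp fragment of the Xenopus laevis Mix.2 promoter (designated -290), cloned by restriction digestion between a SmaI site, which was destroyed in the process, and a HindIII site that remains intact immediately upstream of the reporter. Luciferase activity therefore serves as a readout of transcription driven by this frog promoter fragment. Mix.2 is generally known as an activin/TGF-beta-responsive early gene, and the associated publication concerns the cooperation of p53 with Smads in TGF-beta gene responses, so the construct is most plausibly used to measure Smad-dependent, TGF-beta-family signalling in transfected cells or injected embryos, usually alongside a normalising control reporter. The record does not list the individual response elements within the fragment. No feature table is provided, so details such as the origin of replication and polyadenylation signals can only be assumed from the standard pGL3basic backbone.
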