Addgene plasmid #20893: Mix.2-lux
Depositing lab: Stefano Piccolo. Depositing organization: University of Padua. Publication: Links between tumor suppressors: p53 is required for TGF-beta gene responses by cooperating with Smads. Cordenonsi M, Dupont S, Maretto S, Insinga A, Imbriano C, Piccolo S. Cell. 2003 May 2. 113(3):301-14. 10.1016/S0092-8674(03)00308-8 PubMed 12732139.
Backbone
  Vector backbone: pGL3basic
  Backbone size w/o insert (bp): 4800
  Vector type: Mammalian Expression, Luciferase
Growth in bacteria
  Bacterial resistance: Ampicillin, 100 μg/mL
  Growth temperature: 37°C
  Growth strain: DH5alpha
  Copy number: High Copy
Gene/Insert
  Gene/Insert name: -290 Mix.2 promoter luciferase
  Species: X. laevis (frog)
  Insert size (bp): 290
  Cloning method: Restriction Enzyme; 5′ cloning site SmaI (destroyed during cloning); 3′ cloning site HindIII (not destroyed)
  Sequencing primers: 5′ n/a; 3′ n/a
Terms and licenses: Academic/Nonprofit Terms; Industry Terms: Not Available to Industry
How to cite: Mix.2-lux was a gift from Stefano Piccolo (Addgene plasmid # 20893 ; http://n2t.net/addgene:20893 ; RRID:Addgene_20893)
